Addgene plasmid #41327: TAL3153
Depositing lab: Keith Joung. Depositing organization: Massachusetts General Hospital. Publication: Targeted gene disruption in somatic zebrafish cells using engineered TALENs. Sander JD, Cade L, Khayter C, Reyon D, Peterson RT, Joung JK, Yeh JR. Nat Biotechnol. 2011 Aug 5;29(8):697-8. doi: 10.1038/nbt.1934. PubMed 21822241.
Backbone
  Vector backbone: JDS70
  Backbone manufacturer: Addgene plasmid #32285
  Backbone size w/o insert (bp): 6447
  Vector type: Mammalian Expression ; T7
Growth in bacteria
  Bacterial resistance: Ampicillin, 100 μg/mL
  Growth temperature: 37°C
  Growth strain: XL1 Blue
  Copy number: High Copy
Gene/Insert
  Gene/Insert name: ZebrafishCommunity-rasd1-201-Right (alt name: rasd1-201)
  Species: D. rerio (zebrafish)
  Insert size (bp): 1640
  Promoter: CMV
  Tag / fusion protein: 3X Flag (N terminal on backbone); WT FOKI (C terminal on backbone)
  Cloning method: Restriction Enzyme; 5′ cloning site N/A (destroyed during cloning); 3′ cloning site N/A (destroyed during cloning)
  Sequencing primers: 5′ CMV-F; 3′ BGH-rev
Terms and licenses: Academic/Nonprofit Terms; Industry Terms: Not Available to Industry
Depositor comments: Target binding site: TGGTGGACCCGAGGATCA It is strongly recommended that users perform a diagnostic digest to verify this plasmid prior to use. For example, a double digest of the plasmid with BamHI and KpnI should result in two bands at 2.3kb and 5.8kb.
How to cite: TAL3153 was a gift from Keith Joung (Addgene plasmid # 41327 ; http://n2t.net/addgene:41327 ; RRID:Addgene_41327)
