[The description below was written by a language model from this plasmid's Addgene catalogue record.]
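Description:
TAL3153 is a TALEN expression plasmid built on the JDS70 backbone (about 6.4 kb without insert), a mammalian expression vector that also carries a T7 promoter. It is propagated in E. coli as a high-copy plasmid under ampicillin selection. The record gives no feature table, so the origin of replication and other backbone elements are not itemised. The use of a BGH reverse sequencing primer suggests a BGH polyadenylation region downstream of the coding sequence.

The insert, roughly 1.6 kb, is an engineered TAL effector repeat array designated ZebrafishCommunity-rasd1-201-Right. It was designed to recognise a specific 18-nucleotide site in the zebrafish (D. rerio) rasd1 gene. The array was cloned by restriction enzyme methods that destroyed the junction sites, placing it in frame with elements supplied by the backbone: an N-terminal 3X FLAG tag for detection and a C-terminal wild-type FokI nuclease domain. The result is a single open reading frame encoding one TALEN monomer, driven by the CMV promoter for expression in cultured cells. The T7 promoter would allow in vitro transcription of mRNA, the usual route for delivering nucleases into zebrafish embryos.

Because FokI cleaves DNA only as a dimer, this "Right" monomer is meant to be used with a matching "Left" TALEN that binds the opposite half-site. Together the pair introduces a double-strand break in the intervening spacer. Error-prone repair of that break can produce insertions or deletions that disrupt rasd1, consistent with the associated work on targeted gene disruption in somatic zebrafish cells. The depositor recommends confirming the plasmid by diagnostic restriction digest before use, a sensible precaution given the repetitive nature of TAL arrays.
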