>Addgene plasmid #41327 | TAL3153 | depositor partial sequence | sequence record 54966 | TAL3153 sequence 2430 bps
TCTAGAGCTAGCACCATGGACTACAAAGACCATGACGGTGATTATAAAGATCATGACATCGATTACAAGG
ATGACGATGACAAGATGGCCCCCAAGAAGAAGAGGAAGGTGGGCATTCACCGCGGGGTACCTATGGTGGA
CTTGAGGACACTCGGTTATTCGCAACAGCAACAGGAGAAAATCAAGCCTAAGGTCAGGAGCACCGTCGCG
CAACACCACGAGGCGCTTGTGGGGCATGGCTTCACTCATGCGCATATTGTCGCGCTTTCACAGCACCCTG
CGGCGCTTGGGACGGTGGCTGTCAAATACCAAGATATGATTGCGGCCCTGCCCGAAGCCACGCACGAGGC
AATTGTAGGGGTCGGTAAACAGTGGTCGGGAGCGCGAGCACTTGAGGCGCTGCTGACTGTGGCGGGTGAG
CTTAGGGGGCCTCCGCTCCAGCTCGACACCGGGCAGCTGCTGAAGATCGCGAAGAGAGGGGGAGTAACAG
CGGTAGAGGCAGTGCACGCCTGGCGCAATGCGCTCACCGGGGCCCCCTTGAACCTGACCCCAGACCAGGT
AGTCGCAATCGCGAACAATAATGGGGGAAAGCAAGCCCTGGAAACCGTGCAAAGGTTGTTGCCGGTCCTT
TGTCAAGACCACGGCCTTACACCGGAGCAAGTCGTGGCCATTGCAAATAATAACGGTGGCAAACAGGCTC
TTGAGACGGTTCAGAGACTTCTCCCAGTTCTCTGTCAAGCCCACGGGCTGACTCCCGATCAAGTTGTAGC
GATTGCGTCCAACGGTGGAGGGAAACAAGCATTGGAGACTGTCCAACGGCTCCTTCCCGTGTTGTGTCAA
GCCCACGGTTTGACGCCTGCACAAGTGGTCGCCATCGCCAACAACAACGGCGGTAAGCAGGCGCTGGAAA
CAGTACAGCGCCTGCTGCCTGTACTGTGCCAGGATCATGGACTGACCCCAGACCAGGTAGTCGCAATCGC
GAACAATAATGGGGGAAAGCAAGCCCTGGAAACCGTGCAAAGGTTGTTGCCGGTCCTTTGTCAAGACCAC
GGCCTTACACCGGAGCAAGTCGTGGCCATTGCAAGCAACATCGGTGGCAAACAGGCTCTTGAGACGGTTC
AGAGACTTCTCCCAGTTCTCTGTCAAGCCCACGGGCTGACTCCCGATCAAGTTGTAGCGATTGCGTCGCA
TGACGGAGGGAAACAAGCATTGGAGACTGTCCAACGGCTCCTTCCCGTGTTGTGTCAAGCCCACGGTTTG
ACGCCTGCACAAGTGGTCGCCATCGCCAGCCATGATGGCGGTAAGCAGGCGCTGGAAACAGTACAGCGCC
TGCTGCCTGTACTGTGCCAGGATCATGGACTGACCCCAGACCAGGTAGTCGCAATCGCGTCACATGACGG
GGGAAAGCAAGCCCTGGAAACCGTGCAAAGGTTGTTGCCGGTCCTTTGTCAAGACCACGGCCTTACACCG
GAGCAAGTCGTGGCCATTGCAAATAATAACGGTGGCAAACAGGCTCTTGAGACGGTTCAGAGACTTCTCC
CAGTTCTCTGTCAAGCCCACGGGCTGACTCCCGATCAAGTTGTAGCGATTGCGTCGAACATTGGAGGGAA
ACAAGCATTGGAGACTGTCCAACGGCTCCTTCCCGTGTTGTGTCAAGCCCACGGTTTGACGCCTGCACAA
GTGGTCGCCATCGCCAACAACAACGGCGGTAAGCAGGCGCTGGAAACAGTACAGCGCCTGCTGCCTGTAC
TGTGCCAGGATCATGGACTGACCCCAGACCAGGTAGTCGCAATCGCGAACAATAATGGGGGAAAGCAAGC
CCTGGAAACCGTGCAAAGGTTGTTGCCGGTCCTTTGTCAAGACCACGGCCTTACACCGGAGCAAGTCGTG
GCCATTGCAAGCAACATCGGTGGCAAACAGGCTCTTGAGACGGTTCAGAGACTTCTCCCAGTTCTCTGTC
AAGCCCACGGGCTGACTCCCGATCAAGTTGTAGCGATTGCGTCCAACGGTGGAGGGAAACAAGCATTGGA
GACTGTCCAACGGCTCCTTCCCGTGTTGTGTCAAGCCCACGGTTTGACGCCTGCACAAGTGGTCGCCATC
GCCAGCCATGATGGCGGTAAGCAGGCGCTGGAAACAGTACAGCGCCTGCTGCCTGTACTGTGCCAGGATC
ATGGACTGACACCCGAACAGGTGGTCGCCATTGCTTCTAACATCGGAGGACGGCCAGCCTTGGAGTCCAT
CGTAGCCCAATTGTCCAGGCCCGATCCCGCGTTGGCTGCGTTAACGAATGACCATCTGGTGGCGTTGGCA
TGTCTTGGTGGACGACCCGCGCTCGATGCAGTCAAAAAGGGTCTGCCTCATGCTCCCGCATTGATCAAAA
GAACCAACCGGCGGATTCCCGAGAGAACTTCCCATCGAGTCGCGGGATCC
