>Addgene plasmid #41327 | TAL3153 | addgene partial sequence | sequence record 57123 | JDS-TALEN-F 5'-TAGGGGTCGGTAAACAGTGG-3'
TGTGGCGGGTGAGCTTAGGGGGCCTCCGCTCCAGCTCGACACCGGGCAGCTGCTGAAGATCGCGAAGAGA
GGGGGAGTAACAGCGGTAGAGGCAGTGCACGCCTGGCGCAATGCGCTCACCGGGGCCCCCTTGAACCTGA
CCCCAGACCAGGTAGTCGCAATCGCGAACAATAATGGGGGAAAGCAAGCCCTGGAAACCGTGCAAAGGTT
GTTGCCGGTCCTTTGTCAAGACCACGGCCTTACACCGGAGCAAGTCGTGGCCATTGCAAATAATAACGGT
GGCAAACAGGCTCTTGAGACGGTTCAGAGACTTCTCCCAGTTCTCTGTCAAGCCCACGGGCTGACTCCCG
ATCAAGTTGTAGCGATTGCGTCCAACGGTGGAGGGAAACAAGCATTGGAGACTGTCCAACGGCTCCTTCC
CGTGTTGTGTCAAGCCCACGGTTTGACGCCTGCACAAGTGGTCGCCATCGCCAACAACAACGGCGGTAAG
CAGGCGCTGGAAACAGTACAGCGCCTGCTGCCTGTACTGTGCCAGGATCATGGACTGACCCCAGACCAGG
TAGTCGCAATCGCGAACAATAATGGGGGAAAGCAAGCCCTGGAAACCGTGCAAAGGTTGTTGCCGGTCCT
TTGTCAAGACCACGGCCTTACACCGGAGCAAGTCGTGGCCATTGCAAGCAACATCGGTGGCAAACAGGCT
CTTGAGACGGTTCAGAGACTTCTCCCAGTTCTCTGTCAAGCCCACGGGCTGACTCCCGATCAAGTTGTAG
CGATTGCGTCGCATGACGGAGGGAAACAAGCATTGGAGACTGTCCAACGGCTCCTTCCCGTGTTGTGTCA
AGCCCACGGTTTGACGCCTGCACAAGTGGTCGCCATCGCCAGCCATGATGGCGGTAAGCAGGCGCTGGAA
ACAGTACAGCGCCTGCTGC
